Addgene plasmid #37060: pHSS6
Purpose: (Empty Backbone)
Depositing lab: Fred Heffron & Hank Seifert. Depositing organization: Scripps California (The Scripps Research Institute). Publication: Shuttle mutagenesis: a method of transposon mutagenesis for Saccharomyces cerevisiae. Seifert HS, Chen EY, So M, Heffron F. Proc Natl Acad Sci U S A. 1986 Feb;83(3):735-9. 10.1073/pnas.83.3.735 PubMed 3003748.
Backbone
  Vector backbone: pMB8
  Backbone size (bp): 2320
  Modifications to backbone: This Tn3-free vector was designed to carry a minimal amount of nonessential information to favor transposition into cloned DNA sequences rather than into the vector. The important part of the vector is the polylinker surrounded by restriction endonuclease Not I sites. Since Not I has an 8-bp recognition sequence (5'-GCGGCCGC) it would be predicted to cut once every 16 kilobases (kb) in a random DNA sequence. In an A-T-rich organism like yeast, the enzyme has a probability of cutting every 390 kb (assuming 60% AT). Therefore, DNA fragments that have been cloned between the Not I sites have a high probability of being excised intact by Not I. The basic vector used in the procedure is derived from an amplifiable pMB8 replicon (pFH97; Heffron et al., 1978), the kanamycin resistance determinant (Kmr) from Tn5, and a synthetic double-stranded DNA molecule containing recognition sites for the restriction enzymes Not I, BamHI, and EcoRI. The vectors also contain the polylinker from pLink322 (Maniatis et al., 1982) that contains sites for Cla I, HindIII, Xba I, Bgl II, and Pst I. The vector is 2.3 kb in size and contains less than 1000 bp of nonessential DNA sequence.
  Vector type: Cloning vector
Growth in bacteria
  Bacterial resistance: Kanamycin, 50 μg/mL
  Growth temperature: 37°C
  Growth strain: DH5alpha
  Copy number: Unknown
Gene/Insert
  Cloning method: Unknown
  Sequencing primers: 5′ NA; 3′ Kan-R
Terms and licenses: Academic/Nonprofit Terms; Industry Terms: Not Available to Industry
How to cite: pHSS6 was a gift from Fred Heffron & Hank Seifert (Addgene plasmid # 37060 ; http://n2t.net/addgene:37060 ; RRID:Addgene_37060)
