[The description below was written by a language model from this plasmid's Addgene catalogue record and pLannotate feature annotations shown in this document.]
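Description:
pHSS6 is a small (about 2.3 kb) empty E. coli cloning vector built on an amplifiable pMB8 replicon and designed as the recipient plasmid for shuttle mutagenesis, a method in which cloned yeast (Saccharomyces cerevisiae) DNA is mutagenized by transposon insertion in bacteria. It was made deliberately minimal and free of Tn3 sequences, with less than 1 kb of nonessential DNA, so that transposition events are biased toward the cloned fragment rather than the vector itself. Propagation relies on a ColE1/pMB1-type origin of replication, and selection is by kanamycin resistance, provided by the neo (nptII) gene taken from Tn5. The record lists the copy number as unknown.

The key functional element is the cloning region: a synthetic linker carrying Not I, BamHI and EcoRI sites combined with the pLink322 polylinker (Cla I, HindIII, Xba I, Bgl II, Pst I), arranged so that the polylinker is bracketed by Not I sites. Because Not I has an 8-bp GC-rich recognition sequence that occurs very rarely in AT-rich genomes such as yeast, an insert, with or without an acquired transposon, can usually be released intact by Not I digestion.

The feature annotation is consistent with this history. Alongside the complete neo gene and the origin, it detects only remnants: partial ble and Tn5 transposase sequences flanking neo, which reflect the Tn5 source of the resistance segment, plus short fragments of a tet promoter, β-lactamase and the pBR322 bom region. None of these fragments is recorded as having a function. The polylinker and Not I sites are described in the catalogue entry but are not annotated in the feature table.
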