Features (pLannotate 1.2.2; 7 found; start..end, strand, type, name):
     22..46      +  promoter       tet promoter (fragment): E. coli promoter for tetracycline efflux protein gene
     77..102     +  CDS            bla(M) (fragment): β-lactamase lacking the signal sequence; bla(M); allows cytosolic expression of β-lactamase
    118..273     -  CDS            ble (fragment): BLE_KLEPN - Experimental evidence at protein level: Swiss-Prot protein existence level 1. Binding protein with a strong affinity to the bleomycin family of antibiotics. Binds to CL990; an antimitotic-antibiotic compound. From Klebsiella pneumoniae.
    297..1088    -  CDS            neo: KKA2_KLEPN - Also known as kan, nptII. Experimental evidence at protein level: Swiss-Prot protein existence level 1. Resistance to kanamycin, neomycin, paromomycin, ribostamycin, butirosin and gentamicin B. From Klebsiella pneumoniae.
   1120..1443    -  CDS            tnpA (fragment): TN5P_ECOLX - Also known as tnp. Experimental evidence at protein level: Swiss-Prot protein existence level 1. Mediates transposition of transposon Tn5 by a 'cut and paste' mechanism. First, the monomeric transposase binds the 19 bp inverted DNA repeats flanking the transposon. Then, dimerization of the DNA- bound transposase creates a synaptic DNA complex. After nicking of the first DNA strand, excision of the transposon proceeds through a series of intermediates. The transposase then mediates the insertion of the transposon at a new site by strand transfer. The activity of the wild- type tran
   1448..1499    +  misc_feature   bom (fragment): basis of mobility region from pBR322
   1685..2272    -  rep_origin     ori: high-copy-number ColE1/pMB1/pBR322/pUC origin of replication
>Addgene plasmid #37060 | pHSS6 | depositor full sequence | sequence record 47000 | GenBank: M84115.1
GCGGCCGCGGAATTCTCATGTTTGACAGCTTATCATCGATAAGCTTCTAGAGATCTTCCATACCTACCAG
TTCTCCGCCTGCAGCAATGGCAACAACGTTGCCCGGATCCGCGGCCGCCCGGGGTGGGCGAAGAACTCCA
GCATGAGATCCCCGCGCTGGAGGATCATCCAGCCGGCGTCCCGGAAAACGATTCCGAAGCCCAACCTTTC
ATAGAAGGCGGCGGTGGAATCGAAATCTCGTGATGGCAGGTTGGGCGTCGCTTGGTCGGTCATTTCGAAC
CCCAGAGTCCCGCTCAGAAGAACTCGTCAAGAAGGCGATAGAAGGCGATGCGCTGCGAATCGGGAGCGGC
GATACCGTAAAGCACGAGGAAGCGGTCAGCCCATTCGCCGCCAAGCTCTTCAGCAATATCACGGGTAGCC
AACGCTATGTCCTGATAGCGGTCCGCCACACCCAGCCGGCCACAGTCGATGAATCCAGAAAAGCGGCCAT
TTTCCACCATGATATTCGGCAAGCAGGCATCGCCATGGGTCACGACGAGATCCTCGCCGTCGGGCATGCG
CGCCTTGAGCCTGGCGAACAGTTCGGCTGGCGCGAGCCCCTGATGCTCTTCGTCCAGATCATCCTGATCG
ACAAGACCGGCTTCCATCCGAGTACGTGCTCGCTCGATGCGATGTTTCGCTTGGTGGTCGAATGGGCAGG
TAGCCGGATCAAGCGTATGCAGCCGCCGCATTGCATCAGCCATGATGGATACTTTCTCGGCAGGAGCAAG
GTGAGATGACAGGAGATCCTGCCCCGGCACTTCGCCCAATAGCAGCCAGTCCCTTCCCGCTTCAGTGACA
ACGTCGAGCACAGCTGCGCAAGGAACGCCCGTCGTGGCCAGCCACGATAGCCGCGCTGCCTCGTCCTGCA
GTTCATTCAGGGCACCGGACAGGTCGGTCTTGACAAAAAGAACCGGGCGCCCCTGCGCTGACAGCCGGAA
CACGGCGGCATCAGAGCAGCCGATTGTCTGTTGTGCCCAGTCATAGCCGAATAGCCTCTCCACCCAAGCG
GCCGGAGAACCTGCGTGCAATCCATCTTGTTCAATCATGCGAAACGATCCTCATCCTGTCTCTTGATCAG
ATCTTGATCCCCTGCGCCATCAGATCCTTGGCGGCAAGAAAGCCATCCAGTTTACTTTGCAGGGCTTCCC
AACCTTACCAGAGGGCGCCCCAGCTGGCAATTCCGGTTCGCTTGCTGTCCATAAAACCGCCCAGTCTAGC
TATCGCCATGTAAGCCCACTGCAAGCTACCTGCTTTCTCTTTGCGCTTGCGTTTTCCCTTGTCCAGATAG
CCCAGTAGCTGACATTCATCCGGGGTCAGCACCGTTTCTGCGGACTGGCTTTCTACGTGTTCCGCTTCCT
TTAGCAGCCCTTGCGCCCTGAGTGCTTGCGGCAGCGTGAAGCTAGCTTATGCGGTGTGAAATACCGCACA
GATGCGTAAGGAGAAAATACCGCATCAGGCGCTCTTCCGCTTCCTCGCTCACTGACTCGCTGCGCTCGGT
CGTTCGGCTGCGGCGAGCGGTATCAGCTCACTCAAAGGCGGTAATACGGTTATCCACAGAATCAGGGGAT
AACGCAGGAAAGAACATGTGAGCAAAAGGCCAGCAAAAGGCCAGGAACCGTAAAAAGGCCGCGTTGCTGG
CGTTTTTCCATAGGCTCCGCCCCCCTGACGAGCATCACAAAAATCGACGCTCAAGTCAGAGGTGGCGAAA
CCCGACAGGACTATAAAGATACCAGGCGTTTCCCCCTGGAAGCTCCCTCGTGCGCTCTCCTGTTCCGACC
CTGCCGCTTACCGGATACCTGTCCGCCTTTCTCCCTTCGGGAAGCGTGGCGCTTTCTCATAGCTCACGCT
GTAGGTATCTCAGTTCGGTGTAGGTCGTTCGCTCCAAGCTGGGCTGTGTGCACGAACCCCCCGTTCAGCC
CGACCGCTGCGCCTTATCCGGTAACTATCGTCTTGAGTCCAACCCGGTAAGACACGACTTATCGCCACTG
GCAGCAGCCACTGGTAACAGGATTAGCAGAGCGAGGTATGTAGGCGGTGCTACAGAGTTCTTGAAGTGGT
GGCCTAACTACGGCTACACTAGAAGGACAGTATTTGGTATCTGCGCTCTGCTGAAGCCAGTTACCTTCGG
AAAAAGAGTTGGTAGCTCTTGATCCGGCAAACAAACCACCGCTGGTAGCGGCGGTTTTTTGTTTGCAAGC
AGCAGATTACGCGCAGAAAAAAAGGATCTCAAGAAGATCCTTTGATCTTTTCTTACTGAACGGTGATCCC
CACCGGAATT
