>Addgene plasmid #37060 | pHSS6 | addgene partial sequence | sequence record 47003 | pBR322ori-F 5'-GGGAAACGCCTGGTATCTTT-3'
TTGAGCGTCGATTTTTGTGATGCTCGTCAGGGGGGCGGAGCCTATGGAAAAACGCCAGCAACGCGGCCTT
TTTACGGTTCCTGGCCTTTTGCTGGCCTTTTGCTCACATGTTCTTTCCTGCGTTATCCCCTGATTCTGTG
GATAACCGTATTACCGCCTTTGAGTGAGCTGATACCGCTCGCCGCAGCCGAACGACCGAGCGCAGCGAGT
CAGTGAGCGAGGAAGCGGAAGAGCGCCTGATGCGGTATTTTCTCCTTACGCATCTGTGCGGTATTTCACA
CCGCATAAGCTAGCTTCACGCTGCCGCAAGCACTCAGGGCGCAAGGGCTGCTAAAGGAAGCGGAACACGT
AGAAAGCCAGTCCGCAGAAACGGTGCTGACCCCGGATGAATGTCAGCTACTGGGCTATCTGGACAAGGGA
AAACGCAAGCGCAAAGAGAAAGCAGGTAGCTTGCAGTGGGCTTACATGGCGATAGCTAGACTGGGCGGTT
TTATGGACAGCAAGCGAACCGGAATTGCCAGCTGGGGCGCCCTCTGGTAAGGTTGGGAAGCCCTGCAAAG
TAAACTGGATGGCTTTCTTGCCGCCAAGGATCTGATGGCGCAGGGGATCAAGATCTGATCAAGAGACAGG
ATGAGGATCGTTTCGCATGATTGAACAAGATGGATTGCACGCAGGTTCTCCGGCCGCTTGGGTGGAGAGG
CTATTCGGCTATGACTGGGCACAACAGACAATCGGCTGCTCTGATGCCGCCGTGTTCCGGCTGTCAGCGC
AGGGGCGCCCGGT
