>Addgene plasmid #37060 | pHSS6 | addgene partial sequence | sequence record 47829 | pBR322ori-3 5'-tttgtttgcaagcagcagat-3'
TTTGATCTTTTCTACTGAACGGTGATCCCCACCGGAATTGCGGCCGCGGAATTCTCATGTTTGACAGCTT
ATCATCGATAAGCTTCTAGAGATCTTCCATACCTACCAGTTCTGCGCCTGCAGCAATGGCAACAACGTTG
CCCGGATCCGCGGCCGCCCGGGGTGGGCGAAGAACTCCAGCATGAGATCCCCGCGCTGGAGGATCATCCA
GCCGGCGTCCCGGAAAACGATTCCGAAGCCCAACCTTTCATAGAAGGCGGCGGTGGAATCGAAATCTCGT
GATGGCAGGTTGGGCGTCGCTTGGTCGGTCATTTCGAACCCCAGAGTCCCGCTCAGAAGAACTCGTCAAG
AAGGCGATAGAAGGCGATGCGCTGCGAATCGGGAGCGGCGATACCGTAAAGCACGAGGAAGCGGTCAGCC
CATTCGCCGCCAAGCTCTTCAGCAATATCACGGGTAGCCAACGCTATGTCCTGATAGCGGTCCGCCACAC
CCAGCCGGCCACAGTCGATGAATCCAGAAAAGCGGCCATTTTCCACCATGATATTCGGCAAGCAGGCATC
GCCATGGGTCACGACGAGATCCTCGCCGTCGGGCATGCGCGCCTTGAGCCTGGCGAACAGTTCGGCTGGC
GCGAGCCCCTGATGCTCTTCGTCCAGATCATCCTGATCGACAAGACCGGCTTCCATCCGAGTACGTGCTC
GCTCGATGCGATGTTTCGCTTGGTGGTCGAATGGGCAGGTAGCCGGATCAAGCGTATGCAGCCGCCGCAT
TGCATCAGCCATGATGGATACTTTCTCGGCAGGAGCAAGGTGAGATGACAGGAGATCC
